>Addgene plasmid #143669 | TFORF2914 | addgene full sequence | sequence record 400491 | Addgene NGS Result
TTAATGTAGTCTTATGCAATACTCTTGTAGTCTTGCAACATGGTAACGATGAGTTAGCAACATGCCTTAC
AAGGAGAGAAAAAGCACCGTGCATGCCGATTGGTGGAAGTAAGGTGGTACGATCGTGCCTTATTAGGAAG
GCAACAGACGGGTCTGACATGGATTGGACGAACCACTGAATTGCCGCATTGCAGAGATATTGTATTTAAG
TGCCTAGCTCGATACATAAACGGGTCTCTCTGGTTAGACCAGATCTGAGCCTGGGAGCTCTCTGGCTAAC
TAGGGAACCCACTGCTTAAGCCTCAATAAAGCTTGCCTTGAGTGCTTCAAGTAGTGTGTGCCCGTCTGTT
GTGTGACTCTGGTAACTAGAGATCCCTCAGACCCTTTTAGTCAGTGTGGAAAATCTCTAGCAGTGGCGCC
CGAACAGGGACTTGAAAGCGAAAGGGAAACCAGAGGAGCTCTCTCGACGCAGGACTCGGCTTGCTGAAGC
GCGCACGGCAAGAGGCGAGGGGCGGCGACTGGTGAGTACGCCAAAAATTTTGACTAGCGGAGGCTAGAAG
GAGAGAGATGGGTGCGAGAGCGTCAGTATTAAGCGGGGGAGAATTAGATCGCGATGGGAAAAAATTCGGT
TAAGGCCAGGGGGAAAGAAAAAATATAAATTAAAACATATAGTATGGGCAAGCAGGGAGCTAGAACGATT
CGCAGTTAATCCTGGCCTGTTAGAAACATCAGAAGGCTGTAGACAAATACTGGGACAGCTACAACCATCC
CTTCAGACAGGATCAGAAGAACTTAGATCATTATATAATACAGTAGCAACCCTCTATTGTGTGCATCAAA
GGATAGAGATAAAAGACACCAAGGAAGCTTTAGACAAGATAGAGGAAGAGCAAAACAAAAGTAAGACCAC
CGCACAGCAAGCGGCCGCTGATCTTCAGACCTGGAGGAGGAGATATGAGGGACAATTGGAGAAGTGAATT
ATATAAATATAAAGTAGTAAAAATTGAACCATTAGGAGTAGCACCCACCAAGGCAAAGAGAAGAGTGGTG
CAGAGAGAAAAAAGAGCAGTGGGAATAGGAGCTTTGTTCCTTGGGTTCTTGGGAGCAGCAGGAAGCACTA
TGGGCGCAGCGTCAATGACGCTGACGGTACAGGCCAGACAATTATTGTCTGGTATAGTGCAGCAGCAGAA
CAATTTGCTGAGGGCTATTGAGGCGCAACAGCATCTGTTGCAACTCACAGTCTGGGGCATCAAGCAGCTC
CAGGCAAGAATCCTGGCTGTGGAAAGATACCTAAAGGATCAACAGCTCCTGGGGATTTGGGGTTGCTCTG
GAAAACTCATTTGCACCACTGCTGTGCCTTGGAATGCTAGTTGGAGTAATAAATCTCTGGAACAGATTTG
GAATCACACGACCTGGATGGAGTGGGACAGAGAAATTAACAATTACACAAGCTTAATACACTCCTTAATT
GAAGAATCGCAAAACCAGCAAGAAAAGAATGAACAAGAATTATTGGAATTAGATAAATGGGCAAGTTTGT
GGAATTGGTTTAACATAACAAATTGGCTGTGGTATATAAAATTATTCATAATGATAGTAGGAGGCTTGGT
AGGTTTAAGAATAGTTTTTGCTGTACTTTCTATAGTGAATAGAGTTAGGCAGGGATATTCACCATTATCG
TTTCAGACCCACCTCCCAACCCCGAGGGGACCCATGCATTGCATCTCAATTAGTCAGCAACCAGGTGTGG
AAAGTCCCCAGGCTCCCCAGCAGGCAGAAGTATGCAAAGCATGCGTCTCAATTAGTCAGCAACCATAGTC
CCGCCCCTAACTCCGCCCATCCCGCCCCTAACTCCGCCCAGTTCCGCCCATTCTCCGCCCCATGGCTGAC
TAATTTTTTTTATTTATGCAGAGGCCGAGGCCGCCTCGGCCTCTGAGCTATTCCAGAAGTAGTGAGGAGG
CTTTTTTGGAGGCCTAGGCTTTTGCAAAAAGCTTTCTAGAGGTACCACCGGAGCTTACCATGACCGAGTA
CAAGCCCACGGTGCGCCTCGCCACCCGCGACGACGTCCCCAGGGCCGTACGCACCCTCGCCGCCGCGTTC
GCCGACTACCCCGCCACGCGCCACACCGTCGATCCGGACCGCCACATCGAGCGGGTCACCGAGCTGCAAG
AACTCTTCCTCACGCGCGTCGGGCTCGACATCGGCAAGGTGTGGGTCGCGGACGACGGCGCCGCCGTGGC
GGTCTGGACCACGCCGGAGAGCGTCGAAGCGGGGGCGGTGTTCGCCGAGATCGGCCCGCGCATGGCCGAG
TTGAGCGGTTCCCGGCTGGCCGCGCAGCAACAGATGGAAGGCCTCCTGGCGCCGCACCGGCCCAAGGAGC
CCGCGTGGTTCCTGGCCACCGTCGGCGTCTCGCCCGACCACCAGGGCAAGGGTCTGGGCAGCGCCGTCGT
GCTCCCCGGAGTGGAGGCGGCCGAGCGCGCCGGGGTGCCCGCCTTCCTGGAGACCTCCGCGCCCCGCAAC
CTCCCCTTCTACGAGCGGCTCGGCTTCACCGTCACCGCCGACGTCGAGGTGCCCGAAGGACCGCGCACCT
GGTGCATGACCCGCAAGCCCGGTGCCAGTTAACGAATTCTAGATCTTGAGACAAATGGCAGTATTCATCC
ACAATTTTAAAAGAAAAGGGGGGATTGGGGGGTACAGTGCAGGGGAAAGAATAGTAGACATAATAGCAAC
AGACATACAAACTAAAGAATTACAAAAACAAATTACAAAAATTCAAAATTTTCGGGTTTATTACAGGGAC
AGCAGAGATCCACTTTGGCGCCGGCTCGAGGCCTGCAGGTGCAAAGATGGATAAAGTTTTAAACAGAGAG
GAATCTTTGCAGCTAATGGACCTTCTAGGTCTTGAAAGGAGTGGGAATTGGCTCCGGTGCCCGTCAGTGG
GCAGAGCGCACATCGCCCACAGTCCCCGAGAAGTTGGGGGGAGGGGTCGGCAATTGAACCGGTGCCTAGA
GAAGGTGGCGCGGGGTAAACTGGGAAAGTGATGTCGTGTACTGGCTCCGCCTTTTTCCCGAGGGTGGGGG
AGAACCGTATATAAGTGCAGTAGTCGCCGTGAACGTTCTTTTTCGCAACGGGTTTGCCGCCAGAACACAG
GTAAGTGCCGTGTGTGGTTCCCGCGGGCCTGGCCTCTTTACGGGTTATGGCCCTTGCGTGCCTTGAATTA
CTTCCACCTGGCTGCAGTACGTGATTCTTGATCCCGAGCTTCGGGTTGGAAGTGGGTGGGAGAGTTCGAG
GCCTTGCGCTTAAGGAGCCCCTTCGCCTCGTGCTTGAGTTGAGGCCTGGCCTGGGCGCTGGGGCCGCCGC
GTGCGAATCTGGTGGCACCTTCGCGCCTGTCTCGCTGCTTTCGATAAGTCTCTAGCCATTTAAAATTTTT
GATGACCTGCTGCGACGCTTTTTTTCTGGCAAGATAGTCTTGTAAATGCGGGCCAAGATCTGCACACTGG
TATTTCGGTTTTTGGGGCCGCGGGCGGCGACGGGGCCCGTGCGTCCCAGCGCACATGTTCGGCGAGGCGG
GGCCTGCGAGCGCGGCCACCGAGAATCGGACGGGGGTAGTCTCAAGCTGGCCGGCCTGCTCTGGTGCCTG
GCCTCGCGCCGCCGTGTATCGCCCCGCCCTGGGCGGCAAGGCTGGCCCGGTCGGCACCAGTTGCGTGAGC
GGAAAGATGGCCGCTTCCCGGCCCTGCTGCAGGGAGCTCAAAATGGAGGACGCGGCGCTCGGGAGAGCGG
GCGGGTGAGTCACCCACACAAAGGAAAAGGGCCTTTCCGTCCTCAGCCGTCGCTTCATGTGACTCCACGG
AGTACCGGGCGCCGTCCAGGCACCTCGATTAGTTCTCGAGCTTTTGGAGTACGTCGTCTTTAGGTTGGGG
GGAGGGGTTTTATGCGATGGAGTTTCCCCACACTGAGTGGGTGGAGACTGAAGTTAGGCCAGCTTGGCAC
TTGATGTAATTCTCCTTGGAATTTGCCCTTTTTGAGTTTGGATCTTGGTTCATTCTCAAGCCTCAGACAG
TGGTTCAAAGTTTTTTTCTTCCATTTCAGGTGTCGTGAGGCTAGCACCGCCACCATGGAAAGAATCCCAG
TGTCTGTGGACTTCTGGGTTGTCTGCTGTGCAGTTCTGAAATGTAACCCTGGGATTCCTAAAAGAATGTC
AACTCTGTGCTTTGGATTTTCTGATGAATTTCACCCATTCATCGAGGCACTTCTTCCACATGTCCGTGCA
ATTGCCTATACTTGGTTCAACCTGCAGGCTCGAAAACGCAAGTACTTTAAAAAGCATGAGAAGCGAATGT
CAAAGGATGAAGAAAGAGCAGTCAAAGATGAGCTTCTCAGTGAAAAGCCTGAAATCAAACAGAAGTGGGC
ATCCAGGCTCCTTGCCAAACTGCGCAAAGATATTCGCCAGGAGTATCGAGAGGACTTTGTGCTCACCGTG
ACTGGCAAGAAGCACCCGTGCTGTGTCTTATCCAATCCCGACCAGAAGGGTAAGATTAGGAGAATCGACT
GCCTGCGACAGGCAGACAAAGTCTGGCGTCTGGATCTAGTCATGGTGATCCTGTTCAAAGGCATCCCCTT
GGAAAGTACCGATGGAGAGCGGCTCATGAAATCCCCACATTGCACAAACCCAGCACTTTGTGTCCAGCCA
CATCATATCACAGTATCAGTTAAGGAGCTTGATTTGTTTTTGGCATACTACGTGCAGGAGCAAGATTCTG
GACAATCAGGAAGTCCAAGCCACAATGATCCTGCCAAGAATCCTCCAGGTTACCTTGAGGATAGTTTTGT
AAAATCTGGAGTCTTCAATGTATCAGAACTTGTAAGAGTATCCAGAACGCCCATAACCCAGGGAACTGGA
GTCAACTTCCCAATTGGAGAAATCCCAAGCCAACCATACTATCATGACATGAACTCGGGGGTCAATCTTC
AGAGGTCTCTGTCTTCTCCACCAAGCAGCAAAAGACCCAAAACTATATCCATAGATGAAAATATGGAACC
AAGTCCTACAGGAGACTTTTACCCCTCTCCAAGTTCACCAGCTGCTGGAAGTCGAACATGGCACGAAAGA
GATCAAGATATGTCTTCTCCGACTACTATGAAGAAGCCTGAAAAGCCATTGTTCAGCTCTGCATCTCCAC
AGGATTCTTCCCCAAGACTGAGCACTTTCCCCCAGCACCACCATCCCGGAATACCTGGAGTTGCACACAG
TGTCATCTCAACTCGAACTCCACCTCCACCTTCACCGTTGCCATTTCCAACACAAGCTATCCTTCCTCCA
GCCCCATCGAGCTACTTTTCTCATCCAACAATCAGATATCCTCCCCACCTGAATCCTCAGGATACTCTGA
AGAACTATGTACCTTCTTATGACCCATCCAGTCCACAAACCAGCCAGTCCTGGTACCTGGGCTAGTAATG
AACTAGTCCGTAACTTGAAAGTATTTCGATTTCTTGGCTTTATATATCTTGTGGAAAGGACGACGAGCCT
AGTACCTGTATACAATAACGCGTTAAGTCGACAATCAACCTCTGGATTACAAAATTTGTGAAAGATTGAC
TGGTATTCTTAACTATGTTGCTCCTTTTACGCTATGTGGATACGCTGCTTTAATGCCTTTGTATCATGCT
ATTGCTTCCCGTATGGCTTTCATTTTCTCCTCCTTGTATAAATCCTGGTTGCTGTCTCTTTATGAGGAGT
TGTGGCCCGTTGTCAGGCAACGTGGCGTGGTGTGCACTGTGTTTGCTGACGCAACCCCCACTGGTTGGGG
CATTGCCACCACCTGTCAGCTCCTTTCCGGGACTTTCGCTTTCCCCCTCCCTATTGCCACGGCGGAACTC
ATCGCCGCCTGCCTTGCCCGCTGCTGGACAGGGGCTCGGCTGTTGGGCACTGACAATTCCGTGGTGTTGT
CGGGGAAATCATCGTCCTTTCCTTGGCTGCTCGCCTGTGTTGCCACCTGGATTCTGCGCGGGACGTCCTT
CTGCTACGTCCCTTCGGCCCTCAATCCAGCGGACCTTCCTTCCCGCGGCCTGCTGCCGGCTCTGCGGCCT
CTTCCGCGTCTTCGCCTTCGCCCTCAGACGAGTCGGATCTCCCTTTGGGCCGCCTCCCCGCGTCGACTTT
AAGACCAATGACTTACAAGGCAGCTGTAGATCTTAGCCACTTTTTAAAAGAAAAGGGGGGACTGGAAGGG
CTAATTCACTCCCAACGAAGACAAGATCTGCTTTTTGCTTGTACTGGGTCTCTCTGGTTAGACCAGATCT
GAGCCTGGGAGCTCTCTGGCTAACTAGGGAACCCACTGCTTAAGCCTCAATAAAGCTTGCCTTGAGTGCT
TCAAGTAGTGTGTGCCCGTCTGTTGTGTGACTCTGGTAACTAGAGATCCCTCAGACCCTTTTAGTCAGTG
TGGAAAATCTCTAGCAGTACGTATAGTAGTTCATGTCATCTTATTATTCAGTATTTATAACTTGCAAAGA
AATGAATATCAGAGAGTGAGAGGAACTTGTTTATTGCAGCTTATAATGGTTACAAATAAAGCAATAGCAT
CACAAATTTCACAAATAAAGCATTTTTTTCACTGCATTCTAGTTGTGGTTTGTCCAAACTCATCAATGTA
TCTTATCATGTCTGGCTCTAGCTATCCCGCCCCTAACTCCGCCCATCCCGCCCCTAACTCCGCCCAGTTC
CGCCCATTCTCCGCCCCATGGCTGACTAATTTTTTTTATTTATGCAGAGGCCGAGGCCGCCTCGGCCTCT
GAGCTATTCCAGAAGTAGTGAGGAGGCTTTTTTGGAGGCCTAGGGACGTACCCAATTCGCCCTATAGTGA
GTCGTATTACGCGCGCTCACTGGCCGTCGTTTTACAACGTCGTGACTGGGAAAACCCTGGCGTTACCCAA
CTTAATCGCCTTGCAGCACATCCCCCTTTCGCCAGCTGGCGTAATAGCGAAGAGGCCCGCACCGATCGCC
CTTCCCAACAGTTGCGCAGCCTGAATGGCGAATGGG
[124 nt withheld, positions 7037-7160]
C
[91 nt withheld, positions 7162-7252]
A
[49 nt withheld, positions 7254-7302]
CCTTTGACGTTGGAGTCCACGTTCTTT
[37 nt withheld, positions 7330-7366]
ACCCTATCTCGGTCTATTCTTTTGATTTATAAGGGATTTTGCCGATTTCGGCCTATTGGTTAAAAAATGA
GCTGATTTAACAAAAATTTAACGCGAATTTTAACAAAATATTAACGCTTACAATTTAGGTGGCACTTTTC
GGGGAAATGTGCGCGGAACCCCTATTTGTTTATTTTTCTAAATACATTCAAATATGTATCCGCTCATGAG
ACAATAACCCTGATAAATGCTTCAATAATATTGAAAAAGGAAGAGTATGAGTATTCAACATTTCCGTGTC
GCCCTTATTCCCTTTTTTGCGGCATTTTGCCTTCCTGTTTTTGCTCACCCAGAAACGCTGGTGAAAGTAA
AAGATGCTGAAGATCAGTTGGGTGCACGAGTGGGTTACATCGAACTGGATCTCAACAGCGGTAAGATCCT
TGAGAGTTTTCGCCCCGAAGAACGTTTTCCAATGATGAGCACTTTTAAAGTTCTGCTATGTGGCGCGGTA
TTATCCCGTATTGACGCCGGGCAAGAGCAACTCGGTCGCCGCATACACTATTCTCAGAATGACTTGGTTG
AGTACTCACCAGTCACAGAAAAGCATCTTACGGATGGCATGACAGTAAGAGAATTATGCAGTGCTGCCAT
AACCATGAGTGATAACACTGCGGCCAACTTACTTCTGACAACGATCGGAGGACCGAAGGAGCTAACCGCT
TTTTTGCACAACATGGGGGATCATGTAACTCGCCTTGATCGTTGGGAACCGGAGCTGAATGAAGCCATAC
CAAACGACGAGCGTGACACCACGATGCCTGTAGCAATGGCAACAACGTTGCGCAAACTATTAACTGGCGA
ACTACTTACTCTAGCTTCCCGGCAACAATTAATAGACTGGATGGAGGCGGATAAAGTTGCAGGACCACTT
CTGCGCTCGGCCCTTCCGGCTGGCTGGTTTATTGCTGATAAATCTGGAGCCGGTGAGCGTGGGTCTCGCG
GTATCATTGCAGCACTGGGGCCAGATGGTAAGCCCTCCCGTATCGTAGTTATCTACACGACGGGGAGTCA
GGCAACTATGGATGAACGAAATAGACAGATCGCTGAGATAGGTGCCTCACTGATTAAGCATTGGTAACTG
TCAGACCAAGTTTACTCATATATACTTTAGATTGATTTAAAACTTCATTTTTAATTTAAAAGGATCTAGG
TGAAGATCCTTTTTGATAATCTCATGACCAAAATCCCTTAACGTGAGTTTTCGTTCCACTGAGCGTCAGA
CCCCGTAGAAAAGATCAAAGGATCTTCTTGAGATCCTTTTTTTCTGCGCGTAATCTGCTGCTTGCAAACA
AAAAAACCACCGCTACCAGCGGTGGTTTGTTTGCCGGATCAAGAGCTACCAACTCTTTTTCCGAAGGTAA
CTGGCTTCAGCAGAGCGCAGATACCAAATACTGTTCTTCTAGTGTAGCCGTAGTTAGGCCACCACTTCAA
GAACTCTGTAGCACCGCCTACATACCTCGCTCTGCTAATCCTGTTACCAGTGGCTGCTGCCAGTGGCGAT
AAGTCGTGTCTTACCGGGTTGGACTCAAGACGATAGTTACCGGATAAGGCGCAGCGGTCGGGCTGAACGG
GGGGTTCGTGCACACAGCCCAGCTTGGAGCGAACGACCTACACCGAACTGAGATACCTACAGCGTGAGCT
ATGAGAAAGCGCCACGCTTCCCGAAGGGAGAAAGGCGGACAGGTATCCGGTAAGCGGCAGGGTCGGAACA
GGAGAGCGCACGAGGGAGCTTCCAGGGGGAAACGCCTGGTATCTTTATAGTCCTGTCGGGTTTCGCCACC
TCTGACTTGAGCGTCGATTTTTGTGATGCTCGTCAGGGGGGCGGAGCCTATGGAAAAACGCCAGCAACGC
GGCCTTTTTACGGTTCCTGGCCTTTTGCTGGCCTTTTGCTCACATGTTCTTTCCTGCGTTATCCCCTGAT
TCTGTGGATAACCGTATTACCGCCTTTGAGTGAGCTGATACCGCTCGCCGCAGCCGAACGACCGAGCGCA
GCGAGTCAGTGAGCGAGGAAGCGGAAGAGCGCCCAATACGCAAACCGCCTCTCCCCGCGCGTTGGCCGAT
TCATTAATGCAGCTGGCACGACAGGTTTCCCGACTGGAAAGCGGGCAGTGAGCGCAACGCAATTAATGTG
AGTTAGCTCACTCATTAGGCACCCCAGGCTTTACACTTTATGCTTCCGGCTCGTATGTTGTGTGGAATTG
TGAGCGGATAACAATTTCACACAGGAAACAGCTATGACCATGATTACGCCAAGCGCGCAATTAACCCTCA
CTAAAGGGAACAAAAGCTGGAGCTGCAAGC
Features (pLannotate 1.2.2; 31 found; start..end, strand, type, name):
      5..231     +  promoter       RSV promoter: Rous sarcoma virus enhancer/promoter
    232..412     +  LTR            5' LTR (truncated): truncated 5' long terminal repeat (LTR) from HIV-1
    459..584     +  misc_feature   HIV-1 Ψ: packaging signal of human immunodeficiency virus type 1
    568..931     +  CDS            HIV-1 gag (fragment): gag protein from human immunodeficiency virus 1; gag
   1077..1310    +  misc_feature   RRE: The Rev response element (RRE) of HIV-1 allows for Rev-dependent mRNA export from the nucleus to the cytoplasm.
   1687..1713    +  CDS            Rev (fragment): human immunodeficiency virus 1 (HIV-1) Rev protein; rev; enhances nuclear export of unspliced and incompletely spliced viral mRNAs
   1720..1743    +  promoter       SV40 promoter (fragment): SV40 early promoter
   1744..1815    +  promoter       SV40 promoter (fragment): SV40 enhancer and early promoter
   1839..1974    +  rep_origin     SV40 ori: SV40 origin of replication
   2020..2616    +  CDS            PuroR (fragment): puromycin N-acetyltransferase; pac from Streptomyces; confers resistance to puromycin
   2665..2782    +  misc_feature   cPPT/CTS: central polypurine tract and central termination sequence of HIV-1
   2847..2913    +  CDS            small t antigen (fragment): SV40 (simian virus 40) small t antigen
   2920..4098    +  promoter       EF-1α promoter: strong constitutive promoter for human elongation factor EF-1α
   4223..5452    +  CDS            NFIB: NFIB_HUMAN - Experimental evidence at protein level: Swiss-Prot protein existence level 1. Transcriptional activator of GFAP, essential for proper brain development (PubMed:30388402). Recognizes and binds the palindromic sequence 5'-TTGGCNNNNNGCCAA-3' present in viral and cellular promoters and in the origin of replication of adenovirus type 2. These proteins are individually capable of activating transcription and replication. From Homo sapiens (Human).
   5468..5521    +  promoter       U6 promoter (fragment): RNA polymerase III promoter for human U6 snRNA
   5563..6151    +  misc_feature   WPRE: woodchuck hepatitis virus posttranscriptional regulatory element
   6202..6221    +  misc_feature   cPPT/CTS (fragment): central polypurine tract and central termination sequence of HIV-1
   6223..6456    +  LTR            3' LTR (ΔU3): self-inactivating 3' long terminal repeat (LTR) from HIV-1
   6534..6655    +  polyA_signal   SV40 poly(A) signal: SV40 polyadenylation signal
   6695..6830    +  rep_origin     SV40 ori: SV40 origin of replication
   6851..6869    -  promoter       T7 promoter: promoter for bacteriophage T7 RNA polymerase
   6877..7032    +  CDS            lacZα (fragment): LacZα fragment of β-galactosidase; lacZ fragment
   7037..7465    +  rep_origin     f1 ori (sequence partly withheld): f1 bacteriophage origin of replication; arrow indicates direction of (+) strand synthesis
   7518..7622    +  promoter       AmpR promoter: bla
   7623..8483    +  CDS            AmpR: β-lactamase; bla; confers resistance to ampicillin, carbenicillin, and related antibiotics
   8654..9242    +  rep_origin     ori: high-copy-number ColE1/pMB1/pBR322/pUC origin of replication
   9425..9517    +  CDS            lacI (fragment): lac repressor; lacI; The lac repressor binds to the lac operator to inhibit transcription in E. coli. This inhibition can be relieved by adding lactose or isopropyl-β-D-thiogalactopyranoside (IPTG).
   9530..9551    +  protein_bind   CAP binding site: CAP binding activates transcription in the presence of cAMP. E. coli catabolite activator protein
   9566..9596    +  promoter       lac promoter: promoter for the E. coli lac operon
   9604..9620    +  protein_bind   lac operator: The lac repressor binds to the lac operator to inhibit transcription in E. coli. This inhibition can be relieved by adding lactose or isopropyl-β-D-thiogalactopyranoside (IPTG). lac repressor encoded by lacI
   9665..9683    +  promoter       T3 promoter: promoter for bacteriophage T3 RNA polymerase
