[The description below was written by a language model from this plasmid's Addgene catalogue record and pLannotate feature annotations shown in this document.]
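Description:
TFORF2914 is a third-generation-style, self-inactivating lentiviral expression plasmid built on the pLX_TRC317 backbone. It carries the human transcription factor NFIB as one member of a barcoded transcription factor ORF collection. In bacteria it is maintained through a high-copy ColE1/pUC-type origin and selected with ampicillin via the β-lactamase gene. An f1 origin and remnants of a lac/T7/T3 cloning region are also present in the backbone. The depositor notes that the plasmid can recombine, as is common for LTR-containing vectors.

The viral genome is transcribed from an RSV promoter fused to a truncated HIV-1 5' LTR. This is followed by the Ψ packaging signal, a gag fragment and the Rev response element. The genome ends in a ΔU3 3' LTR with a downstream SV40 polyadenylation signal. The vector therefore depends on packaging functions supplied in trans and yields proviruses with inactivated LTR promoters. Within the transfer region, an SV40 early promoter/origin segment precedes a puromycin N-acetyltransferase gene for selecting transduced mammalian cells. A cPPT/CTS element follows to aid nuclear import.

The EF-1α promoter then drives constitutive expression of the synthesized NFIB ORF, and a WPRE downstream enhances transcript stability and expression. The catalogue gives an insert of 1,442 bp, while the annotated NFIB coding match spans about 1.2 kb. The unique 24-bp barcode described in the record is not annotated separately in the feature table. A short fragment matching the U6 promoter lies between the ORF and the WPRE, but the record does not state its role.

The construct is intended for lentiviral NFIB overexpression. In pooled screens the barcode identifies which transcription factor each cell received, for example in directed differentiation studies.
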