Addgene plasmid #143669: TFORF2914
Purpose: Lentiviral vector for overexpressing transcription factor ORFs with unique 24-bp barcodes. Barcodes facilitate identification of transcription factors in pooled screens.
Depositing lab: Feng Zhang. Depositing organization: Broad Institute. Publication: A transcription factor atlas of directed differentiation. Joung J, Ma S, Tay T, Geiger-Schuller KR, Kirchgatterer PC, Verdine VK, Guo B, Arias-Garcia MA, Allen WE, Singh A, Kuksenko O, Abudayyeh OO, Gootenberg JS, Fu Z, Macrae RK, Buenrostro JD, Regev A, Zhang F. Cell. 2023 Jan 5;186(1):209-229.e26. doi: 10.1016/j.cell.2022.11.026. PubMed 36608654.
Backbone
  Vector backbone: pLX_TRC317
  Backbone manufacturer: Broad Institute Genetic Perturbation Platform
  Backbone size w/o insert (bp): 8264
  Vector type: Mammalian Expression, Lentiviral
  Selectable markers: Puromycin
Growth in bacteria
  Bacterial resistance: Ampicillin, 100 μg/mL
  Growth temperature: 37°C
  Growth strain: NEB Stable
  Copy number: High Copy
Gene/Insert
  Gene/Insert name: NFIB
  Species: H. sapiens (human)
  Insert size (bp): 1442
  Entrez Gene: NFIB (a.k.a. CTF, HMGIC/NFIB, MACID, NF-I/B, NF1-B, NFI-B, NFI-RED, NFIB2, NFIB3)
  Promoter: EF1a
  Cloning method: Unknown
  Sequencing primers: 5′ GGGTGGAGACTGAAGTTAGGCCAG; 3′ CACATAGCGTAAAAGGAGCAACATAG
Terms and licenses: Academic/Nonprofit Terms; Industry Terms: Not Available to Industry
Depositor comments: NM_001190738,ENST00000380934 . The transcription factor ORF portion of this plasmid was synthesized by Genewiz. Please test multiple small colonies in case of plasmid recombination. To make this collection available in a timely manner, a portion of this collection was not fully sequenced by Addgene. If an Addgene verified full plasmid sequence is not available, please contact us prior to placing an order to request the full sequence.
How to cite: TFORF2914 was a gift from Feng Zhang (Addgene plasmid # 143669 ; http://n2t.net/addgene:143669 ; RRID:Addgene_143669)
