>Addgene plasmid #143669 | TFORF2914 | depositor partial sequence | sequence record 283137 | Insert
ACCGCCACCATGGAAAGAATCCCAGTGTCTGTGGACTTCTGGGTTGTCTGCTGTGCAGTTCTGAAATGTA
ACCCTGGGATTCCTAAAAGAATGTCAACTCTGTGCTTTGGATTTTCTGATGAATTTCACCCATTCATCGA
GGCACTTCTTCCACATGTCCGTGCAATTGCCTATACTTGGTTCAACCTGCAGGCTCGAAAACGCAAGTAC
TTTAAAAAGCATGAGAAGCGAATGTCAAAGGATGAAGAAAGAGCAGTCAAAGATGAGCTTCTCAGTGAAA
AGCCTGAAATCAAACAGAAGTGGGCATCCAGGCTCCTTGCCAAACTGCGCAAAGATATTCGCCAGGAGTA
TCGAGAGGACTTTGTGCTCACCGTGACTGGCAAGAAGCACCCGTGCTGTGTCTTATCCAATCCCGACCAG
AAGGGTAAGATTAGGAGAATCGACTGCCTGCGACAGGCAGACAAAGTCTGGCGTCTGGATCTAGTCATGG
TGATCCTGTTCAAAGGCATCCCCTTGGAAAGTACCGATGGAGAGCGGCTCATGAAATCCCCACATTGCAC
AAACCCAGCACTTTGTGTCCAGCCACATCATATCACAGTATCAGTTAAGGAGCTTGATTTGTTTTTGGCA
TACTACGTGCAGGAGCAAGATTCTGGACAATCAGGAAGTCCAAGCCACAATGATCCTGCCAAGAATCCTC
CAGGTTACCTTGAGGATAGTTTTGTAAAATCTGGAGTCTTCAATGTATCAGAACTTGTAAGAGTATCCAG
AACGCCCATAACCCAGGGAACTGGAGTCAACTTCCCAATTGGAGAAATCCCAAGCCAACCATACTATCAT
GACATGAACTCGGGGGTCAATCTTCAGAGGTCTCTGTCTTCTCCACCAAGCAGCAAAAGACCCAAAACTA
TATCCATAGATGAAAATATGGAACCAAGTCCTACAGGAGACTTTTACCCCTCTCCAAGTTCACCAGCTGC
TGGAAGTCGAACATGGCACGAAAGAGATCAAGATATGTCTTCTCCGACTACTATGAAGAAGCCTGAAAAG
CCATTGTTCAGCTCTGCATCTCCACAGGATTCTTCCCCAAGACTGAGCACTTTCCCCCAGCACCACCATC
CCGGAATACCTGGAGTTGCACACAGTGTCATCTCAACTCGAACTCCACCTCCACCTTCACCGTTGCCATT
TCCAACACAAGCTATCCTTCCTCCAGCCCCATCGAGCTACTTTTCTCATCCAACAATCAGATATCCTCCC
CACCTGAATCCTCAGGATACTCTGAAGAACTATGTACCTTCTTATGACCCATCCAGTCCACAAACCAGCC
AGTCCTGGTACCTGGGCTAGTAATGAACTAGTCCGTAACTTGAAAGTATTTCGATTTCTTGGCTTTATAT
ATCTTGTGGAAAGGACGACGAGCCTAGTACCTGTATACAATA
