>Addgene plasmid #143669 | TFORF2914 | depositor partial sequence | sequence record 283138 | Barcode
CGAGCCTAGTACCTGTATACAATA
